>Addgene plasmid #105199 | pISH-Adrb2 | addgene full sequence | sequence record 203493 | Addgene NGS Result
GTAAAACGACGGCCAGTGAATTGTAATACGACTCACTATAGGGCGAATTGGGCCCGACGTCGCATGCTCC
CGGCCGCCATGGCGGCCGCGGGAATTCGATTATGGGGCCACACGGGAACGACAGCGACTTCTTGCTGGCA
CCCAACGGAAGCCGAGCGCCAGACCACGACGTCACTCAGGAACGGGACGAAGCGTGGGTTGTGGGCATGG
CCATCCTCATGTCGGTTATCGTCCTGGCCATCGTGTTTGGCAACGTGCTGGTCATCACAGCCATTGCCAA
GTTCGAGCGACTACAAACCGTCACCAACTACTTCATAATCTCCTTGGCGTGTGCTGATCTAGTCATGGGC
CTAGCGGTGGTGCCGTTTGGGGCCAGTCACATCCTTATGAAAATGTGGAATTTTGGCAACTTCTGGTGCG
AGTTCTGGACTTCCATTGATGTGTTGTGCGTCACAGCCAGCATCGAGACCCTGTGCGTGATTGCAGTGGA
TCGCTATGTTGCTATCACATCGCCCTTCAAGTACCAGAGCCTGCTGACCAAGAATAAGGCCCGAGTGGTC
ATCCTGATGGTATGGATTGTATCTGGCCTTACCTCCTTTTTGCCTATCCAGATGCACTGGTACCGTGCCA
CCCACAAGAAAGCTATCGATTGTTACACCGAGGAGACTTGCTGTGACTTCTTCACGAACCAGGCCTACGC
CATCGCGTCCTCGATTGTGTCTTTCTATGTGCCCCTGGTGGTGATGGTCTTTGTCTATTCCCGGGTCTTC
CAGGTGGCCAAAAGGCAGCTGCAGAAGATAGACAAATCTGAAGGAAGATTCCACGCCCAAAACCTCAGCC
AGGTGGAGCAGGATGGGCGGAGCGGCCACGGACTCCGAAGGTCCTCCAAGTTCTGCTTGAAAGAGCACAA
AGCCCTCAAGACTTTAGGCATCATCATGGGCACATTCACCCTCTGCTGGCTGCCCTTCTTCATTGTCAAT
ATCGTGCACGTTATCAGGGACAACCTCATCCCTAAGGAAGTTTACATCCTCCTTAACTGGTTGGGCTACG
TCAACTCTGCCTTCAATCCTCTTATCTACTGTCGGAGTCCAGATTTCAGGATTGCCTTTCAAGAGCTTCT
GTGCCTTCGCAGGTCTTCTTCGAAAACCTATGGGAACGGCTACTCTAGCAATAGCAACGGCAGAACGGAC
TACACAGGGGAGCCAAACACTTGTCAGCTGGGGCAGGAGAGAGAACAGGAACTGCTGTGTGAGGATCCCC
CAGGCATGGAAGGCTTTGTGAACTGTCAAGGTACTGTGCCTAGCCTTAGCGTTGACTCCCAAGGAAGGAA
CTGTAGTACAAATGACTCGCCACTGTAAAATCACTAGTGAATTCGCGGCCGCCTGCAGGTCGACCATATG
GGAGAGCTCCCAACGCGTTGGATGCATAGCTTGAGTATTCTATAGTGTCACCTAAATAGCTTGGCGTAAT
CATGGTCATAGCTGTTTCCTGTGTGAAATTGTTATCCGCTCACAATTCCACACAACATACGAGCCGGAAG
CATAAAGTGTAAAGCCTGGGGTGCCTAATGAGTGAGCTAACTCACATTAATTGCGTTGCGCTCACTGCCC
GCTTTCCAGTCGGGAAACCTGTCGTGCCAGCTGCATTAATGAATCGGCCAACGCGCGGGGAGAGGCGGTT
TGCGTATTGGGCGCTCTTCCGCTTCCTCGCTCACTGACTCGCTGCGCTCGGTCGTTCGGCTGCGGCGAGC
GGTATCAGCTCACTCAAAGGCGGTAATACGGTTATCCACAGAATCAGGGGATAACGCAGGAAAGAACATG
TGAGCAAAAGGCCAGCAAAAGGCCAGGAACCGTAAAAAGGCCGCGTTGCTGGCGTTTTTCCATAGGCTCC
GCCCCCCTGACGAGCATCACAAAAATCGACGCTCAAGTCAGAGGTGGCGAAACCCGACAGGACTATAAAG
ATACCAGGCGTTTCCCCCTGGAAGCTCCCTCGTGCGCTCTCCTGTTCCGACCCTGCCGCTTACCGGATAC
CTGTCCGCCTTTCTCCCTTCGGGAAGCGTGGCGCTTTCTCATAGCTCACGCTGTAGGTATCTCAGTTCGG
TGTAGGTCGTTCGCTCCAAGCTGGGCTGTGTGCACGAACCCCCCGTTCAGCCCGACCGCTGCGCCTTATC
CGGTAACTATCGTCTTGAGTCCAACCCGGTAAGACACGACTTATCGCCACTGGCAGCAGCCACTGGTAAC
AGGATTAGCAGAGCGAGGTATGTAGGCGGTGCTACAGAGTTCTTGAAGTGGTGGCCTAACTACGGCTACA
CTAGAAGAACAGTATTTGGTATCTGCGCTCTGCTGAAGCCAGTTACCTTCGGAAAAAGAGTTGGTAGCTC
TTGATCCGGCAAACAAACCACCGCTGGTAGCGGTGGTTTTTTTGTTTGCAAGCAGCAGATTACGCGCAGA
AAAAAAGGATCTCAAGAAGATCCTTTGATCTTTTCTACGGGGTCTGACGCTCAGTGGAACGAAAACTCAC
GTTAAGGGATTTTGGTCATGAGATTATCAAAAAGGATCTTCACCTAGATCCTTTTAAATTAAAAATGAAG
TTTTAAATCAATCTAAAGTATATATGAGTAAACTTGGTCTGACAGTTACCAATGCTTAATCAGTGAGGCA
CCTATCTCAGCGATCTGTCTATTTCGTTCATCCATAGTTGCCTGACTCCCCGTCGTGTAGATAACTACGA
TACGGGAGGGCTTACCATCTGGCCCCAGTGCTGCAATGATACCGCGAGACCCACGCTCACCGGCTCCAGA
TTTATCAGCAATAAACCAGCCAGCCGGAAGGGCCGAGCGCAGAAGTGGTCCTGCAACTTTATCCGCCTCC
ATCCAGTCTATTAATTGTTGCCGGGAAGCTAGAGTAAGTAGTTCGCCAGTTAATAGTTTGCGCAACGTTG
TTGCCATTGCTACAGGCATCGTGGTGTCACGCTCGTCGTTTGGTATGGCTTCATTCAGCTCCGGTTCCCA
ACGATCAAGGCGAGTTACATGATCCCCCATGTTGTGCAAAAAAGCGGTTAGCTCCTTCGGTCCTCCGATC
GTTGTCAGAAGTAAGTTGGCCGCAGTGTTATCACTCATGGTTATGGCAGCACTGCATAATTCTCTTACTG
TCATGCCATCCGTAAGATGCTTTTCTGTGACTGGTGAGTACTCAACCAAGTCATTCTGAGAATAGTGTAT
GCGGCGACCGAGTTGCTCTTGCCCGGCGTCAATACGGGATAATACCGCGCCACATAGCAGAACTTTAAAA
GTGCTCATCATTGGAAAACGTTCTTCGGGGCGAAAACTCTCAAGGATCTTACCGCTGTTGAGATCCAGTT
CGATGTAACCCACTCGTGCACCCAACTGATCTTCAGCATCTTTTACTTTCACCAGCGTTTCTGGGTGAGC
AAAAACAGGAAGGCAAAATGCCGCAAAAAAGGGAATAAGGGCGACACGGAAATGTTGAATACTCATACTC
TTCCTTTTTCAATATTATTGAAGCATTTATCAGGGTTATTGTCTCATGAGCGGATACATATTTGAATGTA
TTTAGAAAAATAAACAAATAGGGGTTCCGCGCACATTTCCCCGAAAAGTGCCACCTGATGCGGTGTGAAA
TACCGCACAGATGCGTAAGGAGAAAATACCGCATCAGGAAATTGTAAGCGTTAATATTTTGTTAAAATTC
GCGTTAAATTTTTGTTAAATCAGCTCATTTTTTAACCAATAGGCCGAAATCGGCAAAATCCCTTATAAAT
CAAAAGAATAGACCGAGATAGGGT
[37 nt withheld, positions 3805-3841]
AAAGAACGTGGACTCCAACGTCAAAGG
[49 nt withheld, positions 3869-3917]
T
[91 nt withheld, positions 3919-4009]
G
[124 nt withheld, positions 4011-4134]
CCATTCGCCATTCAGGCTGCGCAACTGTTGGGAAGGGCGATCGGTGCGGGCCTCTTCGCTATTACGCCAG
CTGGCGAAAGGGGGATGTGCTGCAAGGCGATTAAGTTGGGTAACGCCAGGGTTTTCCCAGTCACGACGTT
Features (pLannotate 1.2.2; 14 found; start..end, strand, type, name):
     24..42      +  promoter       T7 promoter: promoter for bacteriophage T7 RNA polymerase
    102..1355    +  CDS            Adrb2: ADRB2_MOUSE - Also known as Adrb2r. Experimental evidence at protein level: Swiss-Prot protein existence level 1. Beta-adrenergic receptors mediate the catecholamine-induced activation of adenylate cyclase through the action of G proteins. The beta-2-adrenergic receptor binds epinephrine with an approximately 30- fold greater affinity than it does norepinephrine. From Mus musculus (Mouse).
   1365..1427    -  CDS            VESPI_VESMG (fragment): Experimental evidence at protein level: Swiss-Prot protein existence level 1. Shows contractile activity on isolated ileum smooth muscle. From Vespa magnifica (Hornet).
   1439..1457    -  promoter       SP6 promoter: promoter for bacteriophage SP6 RNA polymerase
   1499..1515    -  protein_bind   lac operator: The lac repressor binds to the lac operator to inhibit transcription in E. coli. This inhibition can be relieved by adding lactose or isopropyl-β-D-thiogalactopyranoside (IPTG). lac repressor encoded by lacI
   1523..1553    -  promoter       lac promoter: promoter for the E. coli lac operon
   1568..1589    -  protein_bind   CAP binding site: CAP binding activates transcription in the presence of cAMP. E. coli catabolite activator protein
   1602..1694    -  CDS            lacI (fragment): lac repressor; lacI; The lac repressor binds to the lac operator to inhibit transcription in E. coli. This inhibition can be relieved by adding lactose or isopropyl-β-D-thiogalactopyranoside (IPTG).
   1877..2465    -  rep_origin     ori: high-copy-number ColE1/pMB1/pBR322/pUC origin of replication
   2636..3496    -  CDS            AmpR: β-lactamase; bla; confers resistance to ampicillin, carbenicillin, and related antibiotics
   3497..3601    -  promoter       AmpR promoter: bla
   3628..3678    +  misc_feature   bom (fragment): basis of mobility region from pBR322
   3706..4134    -  rep_origin     f1 ori (sequence partly withheld): f1 bacteriophage origin of replication; arrow indicates direction of (+) strand synthesis
   4138..21      -  CDS            lacZα (fragment) (across the origin): LacZα fragment of β-galactosidase; lacZ fragment
