[The description below was written by a language model from this plasmid's Addgene catalogue record and pLannotate feature annotations shown in this document.]
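Description:
pISH-Adrb2 is a bacterial cloning plasmid built on the pGEM-T Easy backbone and intended as an in vitro transcription template for making a riboprobe for in situ hybridization. It carries a 1,257 bp insert corresponding to mouse Adrb2, which encodes the beta2-adrenergic receptor, a G protein-coupled receptor that activates adenylate cyclase in response to catecholamines. In the 4,274 nt sequence record, the annotated Adrb2 coding sequence spans essentially the whole insert. It sits in the multiple cloning region that interrupts the lacZα fragment, flanked by opposing bacteriophage promoters: T7 upstream, reading in the sense direction, and SP6 downstream, reading back into the insert.

Because SP6 faces the 3′ end of the coding sequence, transcription from it yields RNA complementary to the Adrb2 mRNA. This fits the depositor's note that the plasmid is cut on the far side of the insert with NcoI and transcribed with SP6 RNA polymerase to give a run-off antisense probe. T7 would in principle produce the sense strand, although the record does not describe that use. The plasmid is maintained in E. coli at high copy through a ColE1/pUC-type origin and is selected with ampicillin via the β-lactamase gene. An f1 origin allows single-stranded DNA production, and the lac promoter, operator and CAP site are remnants of the backbone's blue/white screening system. Short annotated fragments matching a hornet peptide, lacI and the bom region are probably incidental matches to polylinker or backbone sequence rather than functional elements. The cloning method is not recorded. The associated work concerns the beta2-adrenergic receptor as a surrogate odorant receptor in mouse olfactory sensory neurons, where such a probe would detect Adrb2 transcripts in tissue.
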