Addgene plasmid #105199: pISH-Adrb2
Purpose: to generate a riboprobe for in situ hybridazation
Depositing lab: Peter Mombaerts. Depositing organization: Max Planck Research Unit for Neurogenetics. Publication: The beta2-adrenergic receptor as a surrogate odorant receptor in mouse olfactory sensory neurons. Omura M, Grosmaitre X, Ma M, Mombaerts P. Mol Cell Neurosci. 2014 Jan;58:1-10. doi: 10.1016/j.mcn.2013.10.010. Epub 2013 Nov 6. PubMed 24211702.
Backbone
  Vector backbone: pGEM-T easy
  Backbone manufacturer: Promega
  Backbone size w/o insert (bp): 3015
  Vector type: to ganerate riboprobe
Growth in bacteria
  Bacterial resistance: Ampicillin, 100 μg/mL
  Growth temperature: 37°C
  Growth strain: DH5alpha
  Copy number: High Copy
Gene/Insert
  Gene/Insert name: Adrb2 (alt name: beta2 adrenergic receptor)
  Species: M. musculus (mouse)
  Insert size (bp): 1257
  Entrez Gene: Adrb2 (a.k.a. Adrb-2, Badm, Gpcr7)
  Cloning method: Unknown
  Sequencing primers: 5′ M13-for; 3′ M13-Reverse
Terms and licenses: Academic/Nonprofit Terms; Industry Terms: Not Available to Industry
Depositor comments: Linearize with NcoI, use SP6 RNA polymerase for IVT.
How to cite: pISH-Adrb2 was a gift from Peter Mombaerts (Addgene plasmid # 105199 ; http://n2t.net/addgene:105199 ; RRID:Addgene_105199)
