>Addgene plasmid #105199 | pISH-Adrb2 | depositor partial sequence | sequence record 199694 | insert: sequenced with M13-for primer
GACGTCGCATGCTCCCGGCCGCCATGGCGGCCGCGGGAATTCGATTATGGGGCCACACGGGAACGACAGC
GACTTCTTGCTGGCACCCAACGGAAGCCGAGCGCCAGACCACGACGTCACTCAGGAACGGGACGAAGCGT
GGGTTGTGGGCATGGCCATCCTCATGTCGGTTATCGTCCTGGCCATCGTGTTTGGCAACGTGCTGGTCAT
CACAGCCATTGCCAAGTTCGAGCGACTACAAACCGTCACCAACTACTTCATAATCTCCTTGGCGTGTGCT
GATCTAGTCATGGGCCTAGCGGTGGTGCCGTTTGGGGCCAGTCACATCCTTATGAAAATGTGGAATTTTG
GCAACTTCTGGTGCGAGTTCTGGACTTCCATTGATGTGTTGTGCGTCACAGCCAGCATCGAGACCCTGTG
CGTGATTGCAGTGGATCGCTATGTTGCTATCACATCGCCCTTCAAGTACCAGAGCCTGCTGACCAAGAAT
AAGGCCCGAGTGGTCATCCTGATGGTATGGATTGTATCTGGCCTTACCTCCTTTTTGCCTATCCAGATGC
ACTGGTACCGTGCCACCCACAAGAAAGCTATCGATTGTTACACCGAGGAGACTTGCTGTGACTTCTTCAC
GAACCAGGCCTACGCCATCGCGTCCTCGATTGTGTCTTTCTATGTGCCCCTGGTGGTGATGGTCTTTGTC
TATTCCCGGGTCTTCCAGGTGGCCAAAAGGCAGCTGCAGAAGATAGACAAATCTGAAGGAAGATTCCACG
CCCAAAACCTCAGCCAGGTGGAGCAGGATGGGCGGAGCGGCCACGGACTCCGAAGGTCCTCCAAGTTCTG
CTTGAAAGAGCACAAAGCCCTCAAGACTTTAGGCATCATCATGGGCACATTCACCCTCTGCTGGCTGCCC
TTCTTCATTGTCAATATCGTGCACGTTATCAGGGACAACCTCATCCCTAAGGAAGTTTACATCCTCCTTA
ACTGGTTGGGCTACGTCAAC
