>Addgene plasmid #105199 | pISH-Adrb2 | depositor partial sequence | sequence record 199695 | insert: sequenced with M31-rev primer
CGTTGGGAGCTCTCCCATATGGTCGACCTGCAGGCGGCCGCGAATTCACTAGTGATTTTACAGTGGCGAG
TCATTTGTACTACAGTTCCTTCCTTGGGAGTCAACGCTAAGGCTAGGCACAGTACCTTGACAGTTCACAA
AGCCTTCCATGCCTGGGGGATCCTCACACAGCAGTTCCTGTTCTCTCTCCTGCCCCAGCTGACAAGTGTT
TGGCTCCCCTGTGTAGTCCGTTCTGCCGTTGCTATTGCTAGAGTAGCCGTTCCCATAGGTTTTCGAAGAA
GACCTGCGAAGGCACAGAAGCTCTTGAAAGGCAATCCTGAAATCTGGACTCCGACAGTAGATAAGAGGAT
TGAAGGCAGAGTTGACGTAGCCCAACCAGTTAAGGAGGATGTAAACTTCCTTAGGGATGAGGTTGTCCCT
GATAACGTGCACGATATTGACAATGAAGAAGGGCAGCCAGCAGAGGGTGAATGTGCCCATGATGATGCCT
AAAGTCTTGAGGGCTTTGTGCTCTTTCAAGCAGAACTTGGAGGACCTTCGGAGTCCGTGGCCGCTCCGCC
CATCCTGCTCCACCTGGCTGAGGTTTTGGGCGTGGAATCTTCCTTCAGATTTGTCTATCTTCTGCAGCTG
CCTTTTGGCCACCTGGAAGACCCGGGAATAGACAAAGACCATCACCACCAGGGGCACATAGAAAGACACA
ATCGAGGACG
